>Addgene plasmid #76254 | PRKAA1 gRNA (BRDN0001147273) | addgene full sequence | sequence record 185484 | Addgene Assembled Sequence
CCCGGGTGCAAAGATGGATAAAGTTTTAAACAGAGAGGAATCTTTGCAGCTAATGGACCTTCTAGGTCTT
GAAAGGAGTGGGAATTGGCTCCGGTGCCCGTCAGTGGGCAGAGCGCACATCGCCCACAGTCCCCGAGAAG
TTGGGGGGAGGGGTCGGCAATTGATCCGGTGCCTAGAGAAGGTGGCGCGGGGTAAACTGGGAAAGTGATG
TCGTGTACTGGCTCCGCCTTTTTCCCGAGGGTGGGGGAGAACCGTATATAAGTGCAGTAGTCGCCGTGAA
CGTTCTTTTTCGCAACGGGTTTGCCGCCAGAACACAGGTAAGTGCCGTGTGTGGTTCCCGCGGGCCTGGC
CTCTTTACGGGTTATGGCCCTTGCGTGCCTTGAATTACTTCCACCTGGCTGCAGTACGTGATTCTTGATC
CCGAGCTTCGGGTTGGAAGTGGGTGGGAGAGTTCGAGGCCTTGCGCTTAAGGAGCCCCTTCGCCTCGTGC
TTGAGTTGAGGCCTGGCCTGGGCGCTGGGGCCGCCGCGTGCGAATCTGGTGGCACCTTCGCGCCTGTCTC
GCTGCTTTCGATAAGTCTCTAGCCATTTAAAATTTTTGATGACCTGCTGCGACGCTTTTTTTCTGGCAAG
ATAGTCTTGTAAATGCGGGCCAAGATCTGCACACTGGTATTTCGGTTTTTGGGGCCGCGGGCGGCGACGG
GGCCCGTGCGTCCCAGCGCACATGTTCGGCGAGGCGGGGCCTGCGAGCGCGGCCACCGAGAATCGGACGG
GGGTAGTCTCAAGCTGGCCGGCCTGCTCTGGTGCCTGGCCTCGCGCCGCCGTGTATCGCCCCGCCCTGGG
CGGCAAGGCTGGCCCGGTCGGCACCAGTTGCGTGAGCGGAAAGATGGCCGCTTCCCGGCCCTGCTGCAGG
GAGCTCAAAATGGAGGACGCGGCGCTCGGGAGAGCGGGCGGGTGAGTCACCCACACAAAGGAAAAGGGCC
TTTCCGTCCTCAGCCGTCGCTTCATGTGACTCCACGGAGTACCGGGCGCCGTCCAGGCACCTCGATTAGT
TCTCGAGCTTTTGGAGTACGTCGTCTTTAGGTTGGGGGGAGGGGTTTTATGCGATGGAGTTTCCCCACAC
TGAGTGGGTGGAGACTGAAGTTAGGCCAGCTTGGCACTTGATGTAATTCTCCTTGGAATTTGCCCTTTTT
GAGTTTGGATCTTGGTTCATTCTCAAGCCTCAGACAGTGGTTCAAAGTTTTTTTCTTCCATTTCAGGTGT
CGTGACGTACGGCCACCATGACCGAGTACAAGCCCACGGTGCGCCTCGCCACCCGCGACGACGTCCCCAG
GGCCGTACGCACCCTCGCCGCCGCGTTCGCCGACTACCCCGCCACGCGCCACACCGTCGATCCGGACCGC
CACATCGAGCGGGTCACCGAGCTGCAAGAACTCTTCCTCACGCGCGTCGGGCTCGACATCGGCAAGGTGT
GGGTCGCGGACGACGGCGCCGCCGTGGCGGTCTGGACCACGCCGGAGAGCGTCGAAGCGGGGGCGGTGTT
CGCCGAGATCGGCCCGCGCATGGCCGAGTTGAGCGGTTCCCGGCTGGCCGCGCAGCAACAGATGGAAGGC
CTCCTGGCGCCGCACCGGCCCAAGGAGCCCGCGTGGTTCCTGGCCACCGTCGGAGTCTCGCCCGACCACC
AGGGCAAGGGTCTGGGCAGCGCCGTCGTGCTCCCCGGAGTGGAGGCGGCCGAGCGCGCCGGGGTGCCCGC
CTTCCTGGAGACCTCCGCGCCCCGCAACCTCCCCTTCTACGAGCGGCTCGGCTTCACCGTCACCGCCGAC
GTCGAGGTGCCCGAAGGACCGCGCACCTGGTGCATGACCCGCAAGCCCGGTGCCTGAACGCGTTAAGTCG
ACAATCAACCTCTGGATTACAAAATTTGTGAAAGATTGACTGGTATTCTTAACTATGTTGCTCCTTTTAC
GCTATGTGGATACGCTGCTTTAATGCCTTTGTATCATGCTATTGCTTCCCGTATGGCTTTCATTTTCTCC
TCCTTGTATAAATCCTGGTTGCTGTCTCTTTATGAGGAGTTGTGGCCCGTTGTCAGGCAACGTGGCGTGG
TGTGCACTGTGTTTGCTGACGCAACCCCCACTGGTTGGGGCATTGCCACCACCTGTCAGCTCCTTTCCGG
GACTTTCGCTTTCCCCCTCCCTATTGCCACGGCGGAACTCATCGCCGCCTGCCTTGCCCGCTGCTGGACA
GGGGCTCGGCTGTTGGGCACTGACAATTCCGTGGTGTTGTCGGGGAAATCATCGTCCTTTCCTTGGCTGC
TCGCCTGTGTTGCCACCTGGATTCTGCGCGGGACGTCCTTCTGCTACGTCCCTTCGGCCCTCAATCCAGC
GGACCTTCCTTCCCGCGGCCTGCTGCCGGCTCTGCGGCCTCTTCCGCGTCTTCGCCTTCGCCCTCAGACG
AGTCGGATCTCCCTTTGGGCCGCCTCCCCGCGTCGACTTTAAGACCAATGACTTACAAGGCAGCTGTAGA
TCTTAGCCACTTTTTAAAAGAAAAGGGGGGACTGGAAGGGCTAATTCACTCCCAACGAAGACAAGATCTG
CTTTTTGCTTGTACTGGGTCTCTCTGGTTAGACCAGATCTGAGCCTGGGAGCTCTCTGGCTAACTAGGGA
ACCCACTGCTTAAGCCTCAATAAAGCTTGCCTTGAGTGCTTCAAGTAGTGTGTGCCCGTCTGTTGTGTGA
CTCTGGTAACTAGAGATCCCTCAGACCCTTTTAGTCAGTGTGGAAAATCTCTAGCAGTACGTATAGTAGT
TCATGTCATCTTATTATTCAGTATTTATAACTTGCAAAGAAATGAATATCAGAGAGTGAGAGGAACTTGT
TTATTGCAGCTTATAATGGTTACAAATAAAGCAATAGCATCACAAATTTCACAAATAAAGCATTTTTTTC
ACTGCATTCTAGTTGTGGTTTGTCCAAACTCATCAATGTATCTTATCATGTCTGGCTCTAGCTATCCCGC
CCCTAACTCCGCCCATCCCGCCCCTAACTCCGCCCAGTTCCGCCCATTCTCCGCCCCATGGCTGACTAAT
TTTTTTTATTTATGCAGAGGCCGAGGCCGCCTCGGCCTCTGAGCTATTCCAGAAGTAGTGAGGAGGCTTT
TTTGGAGGCCTAGGGACGTACCCAATTCGCCCTATAGTGAGTCGTATTACGCGCGCTCACTGGCCGTCGT
TTTACAACGTCGTGACTGGGAAAACCCTGGCGTTACCCAACTTAATCGCCTTGCAGCACATCCCCCTTTC
GCCAGCTGGCGTAATAGCGAAGAGGCCCGCACCGATCGCCCTTCCCAACAGTTGCGCAGCCTGAATGGCG
AATGGG
[124 nt withheld, positions 3367-3490]
C
[91 nt withheld, positions 3492-3582]
A
[49 nt withheld, positions 3584-3632]
CCTTTGACGTTGGAGTCCACGTTCTTT
[37 nt withheld, positions 3660-3696]
ACCCTATCTCGGTCTATTCTTTTGATTTATAAGGGATTTTGCCGATTTCGGCCTATTGGTTAAAAAATGA
GCTGATTTAACAAAAATTTAACGCGAATTTTAACAAAATATTAACGCTTACAATTTAGGTGGCACTTTTC
GGGGAAATGTGCGCGGAACCCCTATTTGTTTATTTTTCTAAATACATTCAAATATGTATCCGCTCATGAG
ACAATAACCCTGATAAATGCTTCAATAATATTGAAAAAGGAAGAGTATGAGTATTCAACATTTCCGTGTC
GCCCTTATTCCCTTTTTTGCGGCATTTTGCCTTCCTGTTTTTGCTCACCCAGAAACGCTGGTGAAAGTAA
AAGATGCTGAAGATCAGTTGGGTGCACGAGTGGGTTACATCGAACTGGATCTCAACAGCGGTAAGATCCT
TGAGAGTTTTCGCCCCGAAGAACGTTTTCCAATGATGAGCACTTTTAAAGTTCTGCTATGTGGCGCGGTA
TTATCCCGTATTGACGCCGGGCAAGAGCAACTCGGTCGCCGCATACACTATTCTCAGAATGACTTGGTTG
AGTACTCACCAGTCACAGAAAAGCATCTTACGGATGGCATGACAGTAAGAGAATTATGCAGTGCTGCCAT
AACCATGAGTGATAACACTGCGGCCAACTTACTTCTGACAACGATCGGAGGACCGAAGGAGCTAACCGCT
TTTTTGCACAACATGGGGGATCATGTAACTCGCCTTGATCGTTGGGAACCGGAGCTGAATGAAGCCATAC
CAAACGACGAGCGTGACACCACGATGCCTGTAGCAATGGCAACAACGTTGCGCAAACTATTAACTGGCGA
ACTACTTACTCTAGCTTCCCGGCAACAATTAATAGACTGGATGGAGGCGGATAAAGTTGCAGGACCACTT
CTGCGCTCGGCCCTTCCGGCTGGCTGGTTTATTGCTGATAAATCTGGAGCCGGTGAGCGTGGGTCTCGCG
GTATCATTGCAGCACTGGGGCCAGATGGTAAGCCCTCCCGTATCGTAGTTATCTACACGACGGGGAGTCA
GGCAACTATGGATGAACGAAATAGACAGATCGCTGAGATAGGTGCCTCACTGATTAAGCATTGGTAACTG
TCAGACCAAGTTTACTCATATATACTTTAGATTGATTTAAAACTTCATTTTTAATTTAAAAGGATCTAGG
TGAAGATCCTTTTTGATAATCTCATGACCAAAATCCCTTAACGTGAGTTTTCGTTCCACTGAGCGTCAGA
CCCCGTAGAAAAGATCAAAGGATCTTCTTGAGATCCTTTTTTTCTGCGCGTAATCTGCTGCTTGCAAACA
AAAAAACCACCGCTACCAGCGGTGGTTTGTTTGCCGGATCAAGAGCTACCAACTCTTTTTCCGAAGGTAA
CTGGCTTCAGCAGAGCGCAGATACCAAATACTGTTCTTCTAGTGTAGCCGTAGTTAGGCCACCACTTCAA
GAACTCTGTAGCACCGCCTACATACCTCGCTCTGCTAATCCTGTTACCAGTGGCTGCTGCCAGTGGCGAT
AAGTCGTGTCTTACCGGGTTGGACTCAAGACGATAGTTACCGGATAAGGCGCAGCGGTCGGGCTGAACGG
GGGGTTCGTGCACACAGCCCAGCTTGGAGCGAACGACCTACACCGAACTGAGATACCTACAGCGTGAGCT
ATGAGAAAGCGCCACGCTTCCCGAAGGGAGAAAGGCGGACAGGTATCCGGTAAGCGGCAGGGTCGGAACA
GGAGAGCGCACGAGGGAGCTTCCAGGGGGAAACGCCTGGTATCTTTATAGTCCTGTCGGGTTTCGCCACC
TCTGACTTGAGCGTCGATTTTTGTGATGCTCGTCAGGGGGGCGGAGCCTATGGAAAAACGCCAGCAACGC
GGCCTTTTTACGGTTCCTGGCCTTTTGCTGGCCTTTTGCTCACATGTTCTTTCCTGCGTTATCCCCTGAT
TCTGTGGATAACCGTATTACCGCCTTTGAGTGAGCTGATACCGCTCGCCGCAGCCGAACGACCGAGCGCA
GCGAGTCAGTGAGCGAGGAAGCGGAAGAGCGCCCAATACGCAAACCGCCTCTCCCCGCGCGTTGGCCGAT
TCATTAATGCAGCTGGCACGACAGGTTTCCCGACTGGAAAGCGGGCAGTGAGCGCAACGCAATTAATGTG
AGTTAGCTCACTCATTAGGCACCCCAGGCTTTACACTTTATGCTTCCGGCTCGTATGTTGTGTGGAATTG
TGAGCGGATAACAATTTCACACAGGAAACAGCTATGACCATGATTACGCCAAGCGCGCAATTAACCCTCA
CTAAAGGGAACAAAAGCTGGAGCTGCAAGCTTAATGTAGTCTTATGCAATACTCTTGTAGTCTTGCAACA
TGGTAACGATGAGTTAGCAACATGCCTTACAAGGAGAGAAAAAGCACCGTGCATGCCGATTGGTGGAAGT
AAGGTGGTACGATCGTGCCTTATTAGGAAGGCAACAGACGGGTCTGACATGGATTGGACGAACCACTGAA
TTGCCGCATTGCAGAGATATTGTATTTAAGTGCCTAGCTCGATACATAAACGGGTCTCTCTGGTTAGACC
AGATCTGAGCCTGGGAGCTCTCTGGCTAACTAGGGAACCCACTGCTTAAGCCTCAATAAAGCTTGCCTTG
AGTGCTTCAAGTAGTGTGTGCCCGTCTGTTGTGTGACTCTGGTAACTAGAGATCCCTCAGACCCTTTTAG
TCAGTGTGGAAAATCTCTAGCAGTGGCGCCCGAACAGGGACTTGAAAGCGAAAGGGAAACCAGAGGAGCT
CTCTCGACGCAGGACTCGGCTTGCTGAAGCGCGCACGGCAAGAGGCGAGGGGCGGCGACTGGTGAGTACG
CCAAAAATTTTGACTAGCGGAGGCTAGAAGGAGAGAGATGGGTGCGAGAGCGTCAGTATTAAGCGGGGGA
GAATTAGATCGCGATGGGAAAAAATTCGGTTAAGGCCAGGGGGAAAGAAAAAATATAAATTAAAACATAT
AGTATGGGCAAGCAGGGAGCTAGAACGATTCGCAGTTAATCCTGGCCTGTTAGAAACATCAGAAGGCTGT
AGACAAATACTGGGACAGCTACAACCATCCCTTCAGACAGGATCAGAAGAACTTAGATCATTATATAATA
CAGTAGCAACCCTCTATTGTGTGCATCAAAGGATAGAGATAAAAGACACCAAGGAAGCTTTAGACAAGAT
AGAGGAAGAGCAAAACAAAAGTAAGACCACCGCACAGCAAGCGGCCGCTGATCTTCAGACCTGGAGGAGG
AGATATGAGGGACAATTGGAGAAGTGAATTATATAAATATAAAGTAGTAAAAATTGAACCATTAGGAGTA
GCACCCACCAAGGCAAAGAGAAGAGTGGTGCAGAGAGAAAAAAGAGCAGTGGGAATAGGAGCTTTGTTCC
TTGGGTTCTTGGGAGCAGCAGGAAGCACTATGGGCGCAGCGTCAATGACGCTGACGGTACAGGCCAGACA
ATTATTGTCTGGTATAGTGCAGCAGCAGAACAATTTGCTGAGGGCTATTGAGGCGCAACAGCATCTGTTG
CAACTCACAGTCTGGGGCATCAAGCAGCTCCAGGCAAGAATCCTGGCTGTGGAAAGATACCTAAAGGATC
AACAGCTCCTGGGGATTTGGGGTTGCTCTGGAAAACTCATTTGCACCACTGCTGTGCCTTGGAATGCTAG
TTGGAGTAATAAATCTCTGGAACAGATTTGGAATCACACGACCTGGATGGAGTGGGACAGAGAAATTAAC
AATTACACAAGCTTAATACACTCCTTAATTGAAGAATCGCAAAACCAGCAAGAAAAGAATGAACAAGAAT
TATTGGAATTAGATAAATGGGCAAGTTTGTGGAATTGGTTTAACATAACAAATTGGCTGTGGTATATAAA
ATTATTCATAATGATAGTAGGAGGCTTGGTAGGTTTAAGAATAGTTTTTGCTGTACTTTCTATAGTGAAT
AGAGTTAGGCAGGGATATTCACCATTATCGTTTCAGACCCACCTCCCAACCCCGAGGGGACCCAGAGAGG
GCCTATTTCCCATGATTCCTTCATATTTGCATATACGATACAAGGCTGTTAGAGAGATAATTAGAATTAA
TTTGACTGTAAACACAAAGATATTAGTACAAAATACGTGACGTAGAAAGTAATAATTTCTTGGGTAGTTT
GCAGTTTTAAAATTATGTTTTAAAATGGACTATCATATGCTTACCGTAACTTGAAAGTATTTCGATTTCT
TGGCTTTATATATCTTGTGGAAAGGACGAAACACCGCACCAGAAGTAATTTCAGGAGTTTTAGAGCTAGA
AATAGCAAGTTAAAATAAGGCTAGTCCGTTATCAACTTGAAAAAGTGGCACCGAGTCGGTGCTTTTTTAA
GCTTGGCGTAACTAGATCTTGAGACAAATGGCAGTATTCATCCACAATTTTAAAAGAAAAGGGGGGATTG
GGGGGTACAGTGCAGGGGAAAGAATAGTAGACATAATAGCAACAGACATACAAACTAAAGAATTACAAAA
ACAAATTACAAAAATTCAAAATTTTCGGGTTTATTACAGGGACAGCAGAGATCCACTTTGGCGCCGGCTC
GAGGGGG
Features (pLannotate 1.2.2; 29 found; start..end, strand, type, name):
     14..80      +  CDS            small t antigen (fragment): SV40 (simian virus 40) small t antigen
    106..317     +  promoter       EF-1α core promoter: core promoter for human elongation factor EF-1α
    318..1256    +  intron         EF-1α intron A: intron upstream of the start codon of human EF-1α
   1278..1877    +  CDS            PuroR (fragment): puromycin N-acetyltransferase; pac from Streptomyces; confers resistance to puromycin
   1893..2481    +  misc_feature   WPRE: woodchuck hepatitis virus posttranscriptional regulatory element
   2532..2551    +  misc_feature   cPPT/CTS (fragment): central polypurine tract and central termination sequence of HIV-1
   2553..2786    +  LTR            3' LTR (ΔU3): self-inactivating 3' long terminal repeat (LTR) from HIV-1
   2864..2985    +  polyA_signal   SV40 poly(A) signal: SV40 polyadenylation signal
   3025..3160    +  rep_origin     SV40 ori: SV40 origin of replication
   3181..3199    -  promoter       T7 promoter: promoter for bacteriophage T7 RNA polymerase
   3207..3362    +  CDS            lacZα (fragment): LacZα fragment of β-galactosidase; lacZ fragment
   3367..3795    +  rep_origin     f1 ori (sequence partly withheld): f1 bacteriophage origin of replication; arrow indicates direction of (+) strand synthesis
   3848..3952    +  promoter       AmpR promoter: bla
   3953..4813    +  CDS            AmpR: β-lactamase; bla; confers resistance to ampicillin, carbenicillin, and related antibiotics
   4984..5572    +  rep_origin     ori: high-copy-number ColE1/pMB1/pBR322/pUC origin of replication
   5755..5847    +  CDS            lacI (fragment): lac repressor; lacI; The lac repressor binds to the lac operator to inhibit transcription in E. coli. This inhibition can be relieved by adding lactose or isopropyl-β-D-thiogalactopyranoside (IPTG).
   5860..5881    +  protein_bind   CAP binding site: CAP binding activates transcription in the presence of cAMP. E. coli catabolite activator protein
   5896..5926    +  promoter       lac promoter: promoter for the E. coli lac operon
   5934..5950    +  protein_bind   lac operator: The lac repressor binds to the lac operator to inhibit transcription in E. coli. This inhibition can be relieved by adding lactose or isopropyl-β-D-thiogalactopyranoside (IPTG). lac repressor encoded by lacI
   5995..6013    +  promoter       T3 promoter: promoter for bacteriophage T3 RNA polymerase
   6041..6267    +  promoter       RSV promoter: Rous sarcoma virus enhancer/promoter
   6268..6448    +  LTR            5' LTR (truncated): truncated 5' long terminal repeat (LTR) from HIV-1
   6495..6620    +  misc_feature   HIV-1 Ψ: packaging signal of human immunodeficiency virus type 1
   6604..6967    +  CDS            HIV-1 gag (fragment): gag protein from human immunodeficiency virus 1; gag
   7113..7346    +  misc_feature   RRE: The Rev response element (RRE) of HIV-1 allows for Rev-dependent mRNA export from the nucleus to the cytoplasm.
   7723..7749    +  CDS            Rev (fragment): human immunodeficiency virus 1 (HIV-1) Rev protein; rev; enhances nuclear export of unspliced and incompletely spliced viral mRNAs
   7753..7993    +  promoter       U6 promoter: RNA polymerase III promoter for human U6 snRNA
   8023..8098    +  misc_RNA       gRNA scaffold: guide RNA scaffold for the Streptococcus pyogenes CRISPR/Cas9 system
   8154..8271    +  misc_feature   cPPT/CTS: central polypurine tract and central termination sequence of HIV-1
