[The description below was written by a language model from this plasmid's Addgene catalogue record and pLannotate feature annotations shown in this document.]
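Description:
PRKAA1 gRNA (BRDN0001147273) is a third-generation lentiviral guide RNA plasmid built on the lentiGuide-Puro backbone, designed to direct Streptococcus pyogenes Cas9 to the human PRKAA1 gene, which encodes the AMPK alpha 1 catalytic subunit. It is propagated in E. coli as a high-copy plasmid through a ColE1/pUC-type origin with ampicillin selection from the β-lactamase gene. The backbone also carries an f1 origin, an SV40 origin and poly(A) signal, and leftover lac, T7 and T3 cloning-vector elements.

The lentiviral transfer cassette begins with an RSV promoter fused to a truncated HIV-1 5' LTR, which makes genomic RNA production Tat-independent. This is followed by the Ψ packaging signal with a partial gag sequence, the Rev response element, and a central polypurine tract. It ends in a ΔU3 self-inactivating 3' LTR. Within this unit, the human U6 RNA polymerase III promoter drives a 20-nucleotide PRKAA1-specific spacer joined to the Cas9 gRNA scaffold. The guide was designed against two PRKAA1 reference transcripts. Downstream, the EF-1α core promoter with its intron A expresses puromycin N-acetyltransferase, allowing puromycin selection of transduced mammalian cells, and a WPRE enhances transcript expression.

The plasmid does not encode Cas9, so it must be used with a separate Cas9 vector such as lentiCas9-Blast or in cells that already express the nuclease. It is an individual clone from a human kinome gRNA collection built with optimized sgRNA design rules, and it is typically used for Cas9-mediated disruption of PRKAA1 in human cells.
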