Addgene plasmid #76254: PRKAA1 gRNA (BRDN0001147273)
Purpose: 3rd generation lentiviral gRNA plasmid targeting human PRKAA1
Depositing lab: John Doench & David Root. Depositing organization: Broad Institute. Publication: Optimized sgRNA design to maximize activity and minimize off-target effects of CRISPR-Cas9. Doench JG, Fusi N, Sullender M, Hegde M, Vaimberg EW, Donovan KF, Smith I, Tothova Z, Wilen C, Orchard R, Virgin HW, Listgarten J, Root DE. Nat Biotechnol. 2016 Jan 18. doi: 10.1038/nbt.3437. PubMed 26780180.
Backbone
  Vector backbone: lentiGuide-Puro
  Backbone manufacturer: Zhang Lab (Addgene plasmid # 52963)
  Vector type: Mammalian Expression, Lentiviral, CRISPR
  Selectable markers: Puromycin
Growth in bacteria
  Bacterial resistance: Ampicillin, 100 μg/mL
  Growth temperature: 37°C
  Growth strain: DH5alpha
  Copy number: High Copy
Gene/Insert
  Gene/Insert name: PRKAA1 (alt names: PRKAA1; NM_006251.5)
  gRNA/shRNA sequence: CACCAGAAGTAATTTCAGGA
  Species: H. sapiens (human)
  Entrez Gene: PRKAA1 (a.k.a. AMPK, AMPK alpha 1, AMPKa1)
  Promoter: hU6
  Cloning method: Unknown
  Sequencing primers: 5′ U6-F; 3′ pS2-R
Terms and licenses: Academic/Nonprofit Terms; Industry Terms: Not Available to Industry
Depositor comments: The gRNA was designed to target the following Genbank reference sequence(s): NM_006251.5,NM_206907.3. Note that this plasmid does NOT contain Cas9. It should be used in conjunction with lentiCas9-Blast (Addgene #52962) or otherwise with cell lines already expressing Cas9. Browse the full kinome gRNA library at http://www.addgene.org/pooled-library/broadgpp-human-kinome/ or visit http://www.broadinstitute.org/rnai/public/ for detailed protocols and information.
How to cite: PRKAA1 gRNA (BRDN0001147273) was a gift from John Doench & David Root (Addgene plasmid # 76254 ; http://n2t.net/addgene:76254 ; RRID:Addgene_76254)
