>Addgene plasmid #76254 | PRKAA1 gRNA (BRDN0001147273) | depositor partial sequence | sequence record 143714 | Target Sequence
CACCAGAAGTAATTTCAGGA
