>Addgene plasmid #76254 | PRKAA1 gRNA (BRDN0001147273) | addgene partial sequence | sequence record 185483 | hU6-F
AGAAAGTAATAATTTCTTGGGTAGTTTGCAGTTTTAAAATTATGTTTTAAAATGGACTATCATATGCTTA
CCGTAACTTGAAAGTATTTCGATTTCTTGGCTTTATATATCTTGTGGAAAGGACGAAACACCGCACCAGA
AGTAATTTCAGGAGTTTTAGAGCTAGAAATAGCAAGTTAAAATAAGGCTAGTCCGTTATCAACTTGAAAA
AGTGGCACCGAGTCGGTGCTTTTTTAAGCTTGGCGTAACTAGATCTTGAGACAAATGGCAGTATTCATCC
ACAATTTTAAAAGAAAAGGGGGGATTGGGGGGTACAGTGCAGGGGAAAGAATAGTAGACATAATAGCAAC
AGACATACAAACTAAAGAATTACAAAAACAAATTACAAAAATTCAAAATTTTCGGGTTTATTACAGGGAC
AGCAGAGATCCACTTTGGCGCCGGCTCGAGGGGGCCCGGGTGCAAAGATGGATAAAGTTTTAAACAGAGA
GGAATCTTTGCAGCTAATGGACCTTCTAGGTCTTGAAAGGAGTGGGAATTGGCTCCGGTGCCCGTCAGTG
GGCAGAGCGC
